Addgene plasmid #67472: pDEST47-SAR1
Purpose: Mammalian expression of hSar1 with stop codon (native expression)
Depositing lab: Richard Kahn. Depositing organization: Emory University. Publication: Tool box: Plasmids for the expression or knockdown of human ARF Family GTPases (ARF/ARL/SAR) and their co-expression in bacteria with N-myristoyltransferases. Kerr SC, Kahn RA. Cell Logist. 2015 Sep 21;5(3):e1090523. doi: 10.1080/21592799.2015.1090523. eCollection 2015 Jul-Sep. PubMed 27057421.
Backbone
  Vector backbone: pcDNA-DEST47
  Backbone manufacturer: Life Technologies
  Vector type: Mammalian Expression
  Selectable markers: Neomycin (select with G418)
Growth in bacteria
  Bacterial resistance: Ampicillin, 100 μg/mL
  Growth temperature: 37°C
  Growth strain: DH5alpha
  Copy number: High Copy
Gene/Insert
  Gene/Insert name: SAR1 (alt name: pRK20s-D47)
  Species: H. sapiens (human)
  Entrez Gene: SAR1A (a.k.a. SAR1, SARA1, Sara, masra2)
  Promoter: CMV
  Cloning method: Gateway Cloning
  Sequencing primers: 5′ CMV-F; 3′ GFP-R
Terms and licenses: Academic/Nonprofit Terms; Industry Terms: Not Available to Industry
Depositor comments: Note that the insert contains its native stop codon and does not produce a fusion protein with GFP.
How to cite: pDEST47-SAR1 was a gift from Richard Kahn (Addgene plasmid # 67472 ; http://n2t.net/addgene:67472 ; RRID:Addgene_67472)
