[The description below was written by a language model from this plasmid's Addgene catalogue record.]
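Description:
pDEST47-SAR1 is a mammalian expression plasmid built on the commercial Gateway destination vector pcDNA-DEST47, carrying the human SAR1 open reading frame (Entrez gene SAR1A, a small GTPase of the ARF/ARL/SAR family). The coding sequence was introduced by Gateway recombination and is transcribed from the CMV promoter, a strong constitutive viral promoter widely used for transient or stable expression in cultured mammalian cells. In bacteria the plasmid is maintained at high copy number under ampicillin selection, and it also carries a neomycin resistance marker so that transfected mammalian cells can be selected with G418.

The key design point concerns the C-terminal GFP encoded downstream of the Gateway cassette in this backbone. An insert lacking a stop codon would normally be read through into GFP to give a fluorescent fusion protein. Here the SAR1 insert keeps its native stop codon, so translation ends at the natural C-terminus and no GFP fusion is produced. The result is untagged, native human Sar1 protein. The GFP sequence remains as a site for the 3′ sequencing primer listed in the record.

The plasmid belongs to a set of constructs assembled for expression or knockdown of human ARF-family GTPases. It suits experiments that need overexpression of unmodified Sar1 in mammalian cells, for instance where a tag might perturb GTPase function or localization. No feature table was supplied, so details such as the origin of replication, polyadenylation signals and the promoter driving the neomycin marker are not stated in the record.
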