>Addgene plasmid #67472 | pDEST47-SAR1 | addgene partial sequence | sequence record 118219 | GFPfusionREV 5'-CTCCACTGACAGAAAATTTG-3'
AGAATTGGGACAACTCCAGTGAAAAGTTCTTCTCCTTTGCTAGCCATTCTAGATCGAACCACTTTGTACA
AGAAAGCTGGGTCCTATCAGTCAATATACTGGGAGAGCCAGCGGAAACCCTCGCCGTAACCTTGCCTCTT
GAGCACACTGCACATGAACACTTCCATGGGGCGAGCATTCAGCTCCTTCAGGGTCACATTCCCCTTTCCT
GTGGTCTGTCCATAAAGCCCAAATATCTCACGGAGTTTTTCTTCACTGATTGCATCTGTTCTGTCAATTT
TGTTACCCAAGATAAGGATTGGCACATTGGATATTGTTTCATCAGTCATTAAAGCATTAAGCTCAACTTT
GGATTCCACGAGGCGAGAATGATCTGCACAGTCCACCAGAAAGACAATCCCATTAATTGCTGGGAGATAA
TTTTTCCAAACGCGACGTGCTTGCTCGTGCCCACCAAGATCAAAAGTTGTAAAGGTCATTCCAGCAATTG
TTAGCTCTTCTGATGTCGGATGTAGTGTTGGAACATGTTGGCCCAATCTGTCATCTTTGAGCATGTGAAG
AAGAGTGGTTTTGCCTGCATTATCCAAACCTAAGAATACAAGTTTTCCAGATTTCTTGTACAGTCCTAGG
AACTGGAGCACACTGCTGAAGCCATTGTAGATCCACTCAAAGATGAAAGACATGGTTCTATCTCCTTCTA
AGCCTGCTTTTTTGTACAAACTTGTTTGATCAAGCTTAACTAGCCAGCTTGGGTCTCCCTATAGTGAGTC
GTATTAATTTCGATAAGCCAGTAAGCAGTGGGTTCTCTAGTTAGCCAGAGAGCTCTGCTTATATAGACCT
CCCACCGTACACGCCTACCGCCCATTTGCGTCAATGGGGCGGAGT
